Addgene plasmid #16875: XE3 Xwnt-5A Full Length
Depositing lab: Randall Moon. Depositing organization: University of Washington. Publication: Xwnt-5A: a maternal Wnt that affects morphogenetic movements after overexpression in embryos of Xenopus laevis. Moon RT, Campbell RM, Christian JL, McGrew LL, Shih J, Fraser S. Development. 1993 Sep. 119(1):97-111. PubMed 8275867.
Backbone
  Vector backbone: pSP64T
  Backbone size w/o insert (bp): 3000
  Vector type: Xenopus Expression
Growth in bacteria
  Bacterial resistance: Ampicillin, 100 μg/mL
  Growth temperature: 37°C
  Growth strain: DH5alpha
  Copy number: High Copy
Gene/Insert
  Gene/Insert name: Xwnt-5A (alt names: wnt5; xwnt)
  Species: X. laevis (frog)
  Insert size (bp): 3000
  Entrez Gene: wnt5a.L (a.k.a. Xwnt-5A, wnt-5a, wnt5a-a, wnt5a-b)
  Cloning method: Restriction Enzyme; 5′ cloning site Bgl II linker, inserted into Bgl II site (unknown if destroyed)
  Sequencing primers: 5′ SP6
Terms and licenses: Academic/Nonprofit Terms; Industry Terms: Not Available to Industry
Depositor comments: Insert: cDNA from Melton lambda gt10 oocyte library. Insert size: 3 Kb. Transcription: linearize with Xba1 and transcribe with SP6. Sense: plasmid prep #2 on 9/26/90. Antisense: plasmid prep #7 on 9/26/90. Plasmid History: Constructed by Randall Moon on date of 9/15/90. Notes for Use: EcoR1 insert of lambda G6 of 2/11/90. Contains significant 5' UTR and is less translatable in vitro per ng RNA than Xwnt-5A Hind III/SP64T. However, the type of activity is the same in both constructs. Citation: Moon et al., Development 119, 97 (1993)
How to cite: XE3 Xwnt-5A Full Length was a gift from Randall Moon (Addgene plasmid # 16875 ; http://n2t.net/addgene:16875 ; RRID:Addgene_16875)
