[The description below was written by a language model from this plasmid's Addgene catalogue record.]
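Description:
XE3 Xwnt-5A Full Length is a Xenopus expression plasmid built on pSP64T, a roughly 3 kb in vitro transcription vector used to make synthetic mRNA for injection into frog embryos and oocytes. It is maintained in E. coli as a high-copy plasmid under ampicillin selection. No feature table accompanies the record, so the origin of replication and other backbone elements are not itemised. As a general property of pSP64T, the Bgl II cloning site lies downstream of an SP6 promoter and between Xenopus beta-globin untranslated regions, which help stabilise injected transcripts and promote their translation.

The insert is an approximately 3 kb full-length cDNA of Xenopus laevis Xwnt-5A (wnt5a.L), a maternally expressed Wnt ligand. It was isolated from a lambda gt10 oocyte cDNA library as an EcoRI fragment and placed into the Bgl II site using Bgl II linkers; whether the site survived cloning is not recorded. The template is linearised downstream of the insert with XbaI and transcribed with SP6 polymerase to produce RNA. The depositor's notes mention separate sense and antisense plasmid preparations, which suggests that both insert orientations were recovered, though the record does not state explicitly which one the deposited plasmid carries.

The depositor also notes that this clone retains a substantial stretch of 5' UTR, so its RNA translates less efficiently in vitro per unit mass than a shorter Hind III-derived Xwnt-5A construct in the same vector, although both show the same type of biological activity. The associated work used overexpression of Xwnt-5A in Xenopus embryos to examine its effects on morphogenetic movements.
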