>Addgene plasmid #16875 | XE3 Xwnt-5A Full Length | addgene partial sequence | sequence record 52813 | Sp6 5'-ATTTAGGTGACACTATAG-3'
ACTGCCGCAAAGTCTCAGCTGCACCAAAACCCCTGGATCTCACCCCAACCCCCCGGGAATTGCTCGGCCT
CACTGACGTCAGCGACTTGACTCTGCGACTCTGCGATTTGTTCTCCCGCTGGATTGAGACGAATGAGACT
CGTTGATTCTCCGCAGGAATAAATTGTCGCATCACAGGGGCTCCGAGTCCGACTGTCAGTTTTCTTCCTC
TTGTCTGGAGCCCAAATACTCAGGGAACTGGGAATGTGCCCCAGTCTATAAGTCTCCCCAGTGCTACTTA
CCTGCTGGAATATTGGGGCTCCCAGGAACCCCCTGCACCCCAACAACCCCAATAGCCAAGGATCCTACAG
CTCCTCCTGCTCTGGATTTACCTCCATTCACTGGACCCCGCAGAGCTCTTCCCTGGATTAACCCCCATAT
TTTTTGGATTACAAAGTAATTGTGCCCTGGTTGCACCATGAGAAAGAATCTGTGGACATTTCAGTTTGGA
GGAGAAGCTTCTGGGCTGGTGGGCAGTGCGATGGTCTCTCAACACTTTGTGGTTCTGCTCATGTCTCTCT
ATTGTCTGACCCAGTCTGTGGTGGAGAGCAGCTCCTGGTGGTCGTTAGGCATGAACCCGGTGCAGATGCC
GGAGGTTTATATCATCGGGGCTCAGCCGCTGTGCAGCCAACTGTCTGGGCTATCGCAGGGTCAGAAGAAG
CTCTGCCAACTGTACCAGGACCACATGCAGTTTATTGGAGACGGGGCCAAGACTGGGATCAAGGAGTGTC
AGTACCAGTTCAGGCACCGGAGGTGGAACTGCAGTACCGTGGATAACACCTC
